Addgene plasmid #82966: pDONR223_MTERFD1_WT_V5
Purpose: Gateway Donor vector containing MTERFD1, used as an over expression control for gene expression analysis. Part of the Target Accelerator Plasmid Collection.
Depositing lab: Jesse Boehm & Matthew Meyerson & David Root. Depositing organization: Broad Institute. Publication: High-throughput Phenotyping of Lung Cancer Somatic Mutations. Berger AH, Brooks AN, Wu X, Shrestha Y, Chouinard C, Piccioni F, Bagul M, Kamburov A, Imielinski M, Hogstrom L, Zhu C, Yang X, Pantel S, Sakai R, Watson J, Kaplan N, Campbell JD, Singh S, Root DE, Narayan R, Natoli T, Lahr DL, Tirosh I, Tamayo P, Getz G, Wong B, Doench J, Subramanian A, Golub TR, Meyerson M, Boehm JS. Cancer Cell. 2016 Aug 8;30(2):214-28. doi: 10.1016/j.ccell.2016.06.022. Epub 2016 Jul 28. PubMed 27478040.
Backbone
  Vector backbone: pDONR223
  Backbone manufacturer: Invitrogen
  Vector type: Gateway Entry vector
Growth in bacteria
  Bacterial resistance: Spectinomycin, 50 μg/mL
  Growth temperature: 37°C
  Growth strain: DH5alpha
  Copy number: High Copy
Gene/Insert
  Gene/Insert name: MTERF3 (alt name: NM_015942)
  Species: H. sapiens (human)
  Entrez Gene: MTERF3 (a.k.a. CGI-12, MTERFD1)
  Promoter: None
  Cloning method: Gateway Cloning
  Sequencing primers: 5′ M13pUC-fwd; 3′ M13-Rev
Terms and licenses: Academic/Nonprofit Terms; Industry Terms: Not Available to Industry
Depositor comments: Open state: NO stop codon immediately follows insert
How to cite: pDONR223_MTERFD1_WT_V5 was a gift from Jesse Boehm & Matthew Meyerson & David Root (Addgene plasmid # 82966 ; http://n2t.net/addgene:82966 ; RRID:Addgene_82966)
