[The description below was written by a language model from this plasmid's Addgene catalogue record and pLannotate feature annotations shown in this document.]
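Description:
pDONR223_MTERFD1_WT_V5 is a Gateway entry clone built on the Invitrogen pDONR223 backbone, carrying the wild-type human MTERF3 open reading frame (also known as MTERFD1 or CGI-12). It is a small bacterial plasmid of about 4 kb that replicates from a high-copy ColE1/pUC-type origin. Selection is with spectinomycin through the aadA (SmR) aminoglycoside adenylyltransferase gene, which sits downstream of a fragment of a class 1 integron Pc promoter and a residual piece of a gentamicin resistance gene. Other backbone remnants include rrnB T1 and T2 terminators, which help insulate the cloning region from read-through transcription, short lacI and lacZα fragments, and a T7 promoter beside one att site.

The MTERF3 coding sequence spans the numbering origin of the sequenced record and is flanked by two attL-type recombination sites. The automated annotation labels these attL3 and attL2, although the upstream site would normally be expected to be attL1 in a pDONR223 entry clone. No promoter drives the insert, so the plasmid is a shuttle for the ORF, not an expression construct. The ORF is in the "open" configuration, with no stop codon immediately after the insert. After an LR reaction into a destination vector, it can therefore be read through into a C-terminal tag. The "V5" in the name presumably refers to this, but no V5 tag is annotated in the entry clone itself.

MTERF3 encodes a mitochondrial factor that binds promoter DNA and regulates mitochondrial transcription and ribosome assembly. In this clone it serves as an overexpression control for gene expression analysis, as part of the Target Accelerator Plasmid Collection, which was used for high-throughput phenotyping of lung cancer somatic mutations.
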