Features (pLannotate 1.2.2; 12 found; start..end, strand, type, name):
   1116..1215    -  protein_bind   attL2: mutant version of attL; recombination site for the Gateway® LR reaction LR Clonase™
   1233..1251    -  promoter       T7 promoter: promoter for bacteriophage T7 RNA polymerase
   1441..1464    +  promoter       Pc promoter (fragment): intI1 (promoter lies within the coding sequence); class 1 integron promoter
   1640..1696    +  CDS            GmR (fragment): gentamycin acetyltransferase; aacC1; confers resistance to gentamycin
   1703..2494    +  CDS            SmR: aminoglycoside adenylyltransferase (Murphy, 1985); aadA; confers resistance to spectinomycin and streptomycin
   2587..3175    +  rep_origin     ori: high-copy-number ColE1/pMB1/pBR322/pUC origin of replication
   3358..3450    +  CDS            lacI (fragment): lac repressor; lacI; The lac repressor binds to the lac operator to inhibit transcription in E. coli. This inhibition can be relieved by adding lactose or isopropyl-β-D-thiogalactopyranoside (IPTG).
   3505..3532    -  terminator     rrnB T2 terminator: transcription terminator T2 from the E. coli rrnB gene
   3664..3707    +  terminator     rrnB T1 terminator: Escherichia coli rrnB; transcription terminator T1 from the E. coli rrnB gene
   3754..3790    -  CDS            lacZα (fragment): LacZα fragment of β-galactosidase; lacZ fragment
   3807..3902    +  protein_bind   attL3: mutant version of attL; recombination site for the Gateway® LR reaction LR Clonase™
   3905..1114    +  CDS            MTERF3 (across the origin): MTEF3_HUMAN - Also known as MTERFD1. Experimental evidence at protein level: Swiss-Prot protein existence level 1. Binds promoter DNA and regulates initiation of transcription (PubMed:17662942). Required for normal mitochondrial transcription and translation, and for normal assembly of mitochondrial respiratory complexes. Required for normal mitochondrial function (By similarity). Maintains 16S rRNA levels and functions in mitochondrial ribosome assembly by regulating the biogenesis of the 39S ribosomal subunit (By similarity). From Homo sapiens (Human).
>Addgene plasmid #82966 | pDONR223_MTERFD1_WT_V5 | addgene full sequence | sequence record 162709 | Addgene NGS result
GATATCCTCTGACAATTGCTTTCTCCAGTGGGGATTTAAGACTTACAGGACTTCCTCCTTATGGAATAGT
TCCCAGTCTACTAGCTCAAGTAGTCAGGAGAATAATTCTGCCCAAAGCAGTCTGCTTCCTTCCATGAATG
AACAGTCACAGAAGACACAAAATATATCCAGCTTTGATTCTGAGCTGTTTCTAGAAGAACTGGATGAATT
GCCTCCATTGTCTCCAATGCAGCCAATTTCAGAGGAAGAGGCTATTCAGATTATTGCAGACCCTCCATTG
CCACCAGCTTCATTCACACTTCGAGACTATGTGGATCATTCTGAGACTCTGCAGAAGTTGGTTCTTCTAG
GCGTGGATTTGTCCAAGATAGAAAAACATCCAGAAGCAGCAAACCTCCTTCTGAGACTGGATTTTGAAAA
AGACATTAAGCAAATGCTTCTGTTTCTTAAAGATGTGGGTATAGAGGATAACCAACTGGGAGCATTCCTG
ACAAAAAATCATGCAATTTTCTCTGAAGACCTTGAAAATCTGAAGACCAGGGTGGCTTATCTGCATTCAA
AAAATTTCAGTAAAGCAGATGTTGCACAGATGGTCAGAAAAGCACCATTTTTGCTGAACTTTTCAGTGGA
AAGACTGGATAACAGATTGGGATTTTTTCAGAAAGAACTTGAACTTAGTGTGAAGAAGACTAGAGATCTG
GTAGTTCGTCTCCCAAGGCTGCTAACTGGAAGTCTGGAACCCGTGAAAGAAAATATGAAGGTTTATCGTC
TTGAACTTGGTTTTAAACATAACGAAATTCAACATATGATCACCAGAATCCCAAAGATGTTAACTGCAAA
TAAAATGAAACTTACCGAGACGTTTGATTTTGTGCACAATGTGATGAGCATTCCCCACCACATCATTGTC
AAGTTCCCACAGGTATTTAATACAAGGCTGTTTAAGGTCAAAGAAAGACACTTGTTTCTTACCTATTTAG
GAAGAGCACAGTATGATCCAGCAAAACCTAACTACATCTCTTTGGACAAACTAGTATCTATTCCTGATGA
AATATTTTGTGAAGAGATTGCCAAAGCATCAGTACAGGACTTTGAAAAATTCTTAAAAACGCTTTACCCA
ACTTTCTTGTACAAAGTTGGCATTATAAGAAAGCATTGCTTATCAATTTGTTGCAACGAACAGGTCACTA
TCAGTCAAAATAAAATCATTATTTGCCATCCAGCTGATATCCCCTATAGTGAGTCGTATTACATGGTCAT
AGCTGTTTCCTGGCAGCTCTGGCCCGTGTCTCAAAATCTCTGATGTTACATTGCACAAGATAAAAATATA
TCATCATGCCTCCTCTAGACCAGCCAGGACAGAAATGCCTCGACTTCGCTGCTACCCAAGGTTGCCGGGT
GACGCACACCGTGGAAACGGATGAAGGCACGAACCCAGTGGACATAAGCCTGTTCGGTTCGTAAGCTGTA
ATGCAAGTAGCGTATGCGCTCACGCAACTGGTCCAGAACCTTGACCGAACGCAGCGGTGGTAACGGCGCA
GTGGCGGTTTTCATGGCTTGTTATGACTGTTTTTTTGGGGTACAGTCTATGCCTCGGGCATCCAAGCAGC
AAGCGCGTTACGCCGTGGGTCGATGTTTGATGTTATGGAGCAGCAACGATGTTACGCAGCAGGGCAGTCG
CCCTAAAACAAAGTTAAACATTATGAGGGAAGCGGTGATCGCCGAAGTATCGACTCAACTATCAGAGGTA
GTTGGCGTCATCGAGCGCCATCTCGAACCGACGTTGCTGGCCGTACATTTGTACGGCTCCGCAGTGGATG
GCGGCCTGAAGCCACACAGTGATATTGATTTGCTGGTTACGGTGACCGTAAGGCTTGATGAAACAACGCG
GCGAGCTTTGATCAACGACCTTTTGGAAACTTCGGCTTCCCCTGGAGAGAGCGAGATTCTCCGCGCTGTA
GAAGTCACCATTGTTGTGCACGACGACATCATTCCGTGGCGTTATCCAGCTAAGCGCGAACTGCAATTTG
GAGAATGGCAGCGCAATGACATTCTTGCAGGTATCTTCGAGCCAGCCACGATCGACATTGATCTGGCTAT
CTTGCTGACAAAAGCAAGAGAACATAGCGTTGCCTTGGTAGGTCCAGCGGCGGAGGAACTCTTTGATCCG
GTTCCTGAACAGGATCTATTTGAGGCGCTAAATGAAACCTTAACGCTATGGAACTCGCCGCCCGACTGGG
CTGGCGATGAGCGAAATGTAGTGCTTACGTTGTCCCGCATTTGGTACAGCGCAGTAACCGGCAAAATCGC
GCCGAAGGATGTCGCTGCCGACTGGGCAATGGAGCGCCTGCCGGCCCAGTATCAGCCCGTCATACTTGAA
GCTAGACAGGCTTATCTTGGACAAGAAGAAGATCGCTTGGCCTCGCGCGCAGATCAGTTGGAAGAATTTG
TCCACTACGTGAAAGGCGAGATCACCAAGGTAGTCGGCAAATAACCCTCGAGCCACCCATGACCAAAATC
CCTTAACGTGAGTTACGCGTCGTTCCACTGAGCGTCAGACCCCGTAGAAAAGATCAAAGGATCTTCTTGA
GATCCTTTTTTTCTGCGCGTAATCTGCTGCTTGCAAACAAAAAAACCACCGCTACCAGCGGTGGTTTGTT
TGCCGGATCAAGAGCTACCAACTCTTTTTCCGAAGGTAACTGGCTTCAGCAGAGCGCAGATACCAAATAC
TGTTCTTCTAGTGTAGCCGTAGTTAGGCCACCACTTCAAGAACTCTGTAGCACCGCCTACATACCTCGCT
CTGCTAATCCTGTTACCAGTGGCTGCTGCCAGTGGCGATAAGTCGTGTCTTACCGGGTTGGACTCAAGAC
GATAGTTACCGGATAAGGCGCAGCGGTCGGGCTGAACGGGGGGTTCGTGCACACAGCCCAGCTTGGAGCG
AACGACCTACACCGAACTGAGATACCTACAGCGTGAGCTATGAGAAAGCGCCACGCTTCCCGAAGGGAGA
AAGGCGGACAGGTATCCGGTAAGCGGCAGGGTCGGAACAGGAGAGCGCACGAGGGAGCTTCCAGGGGGAA
ACGCCTGGTATCTTTATAGTCCTGTCGGGTTTCGCCACCTCTGACTTGAGCGTCGATTTTTGTGATGCTC
GTCAGGGGGGCGGAGCCTATGGAAAAACGCCAGCAACGCGGCCTTTTTACGGTTCCTGGCCTTTTGCTGG
CCTTTTGCTCACATGTTCTTTCCTGCGTTATCCCCTGATTCTGTGGATAACCGTATTACCGCCTTTGAGT
GAGCTGATACCGCTCGCCGCAGCCGAACGACCGAGCGCAGCGAGTCAGTGAGCGAGGAAGCGGAAGAGCG
CCCAATACGCAAACCGCCTCTCCCCGCGCGTTGGCCGATTCATTAATGCAGCTGGCACGACAGGTTTCCC
GACTGGAAAGCGGGCAGTGAGCGCAACGCAATTAATACGCGTACCGCTAGCCAGGAAGAGTTTGTAGAAA
CGCAAAAAGGCCATCCGTCAGGATGGCCTTCTGCTTAGTTTGATGCCTGGCAGTTTATGGCGGGCGTCCT
GCCCGCCACCCTCCGGGCCGTTGCTTCACAACGTTCAAATCCGCTCCCGGCGGATTTGTCCTACTCAGGA
GAGCGTTCACCGACAAACAACAGATAAAACGAAAGGCCCAGTCTTCCGACTGAGCCTTTCGTTTTATTTG
ATGCCTGGCAGTTCCCTACTCTCGCGTTAACGCTAGCATGGATGTTTTCCCAGTCACGACGTTGTAAAAC
GACGGCCAGTCTTAAGCTCGGGCCCCAAATAATGATTTTATTTTGACTGATAGTGACCTGTTCGTTGCAA
CAAATTGATGAGCAATGCTTTTTTATAATGCCAACTTTGTACAAAAAAGTTGGCATGGCTTTGTCAGCCC
AACAGATACCCAGATGGTTTAACTCAGTTAAGTTGAGGAGCCTCATTAATGCTGCACAACTCACAAAACG
TTTTACTAGACCAGCAAGAACACTGTTACATGGCTTTTCTGCTCAGCCTCA
