>Addgene plasmid #82966 | pDONR223_MTERFD1_WT_V5 | depositor partial sequence | sequence record 157692 | Insert sequence
ATGGCTTTGTCAGCCCAACAGATACCCAGATGGTTTAACTCAGTTAAGTTGAGGAGCCTCATTAATGCTG
CACAACTCACAAAACGTTTTACTAGACCAGCAAGAACACTGTTACATGGCTTTTCTGCTCAGCCTCAGAT
ATCCTCTGACAATTGCTTTCTCCAGTGGGGATTTAAGACTTACAGGACTTCCTCCTTATGGAATAGTTCC
CAGTCTACTAGCTCAAGTAGTCAGGAGAATAATTCTGCCCAAAGCAGTCTGCTTCCTTCCATGAATGAAC
AGTCACAGAAGACACAAAATATATCCAGCTTTGATTCTGAGCTGTTTCTAGAAGAACTGGATGAATTGCC
TCCATTGTCTCCAATGCAGCCAATTTCAGAGGAAGAGGCTATTCAGATTATTGCAGACCCTCCATTGCCA
CCAGCTTCATTCACACTTCGAGACTATGTGGATCATTCTGAGACTCTGCAGAAGTTGGTTCTTCTAGGCG
TGGATTTGTCCAAGATAGAAAAACATCCAGAAGCAGCAAACCTCCTTCTGAGACTGGATTTTGAAAAAGA
CATTAAGCAAATGCTTCTGTTTCTTAAAGATGTGGGTATAGAGGATAACCAACTGGGAGCATTCCTGACA
AAAAATCATGCAATTTTCTCTGAAGACCTTGAAAATCTGAAGACCAGGGTGGCTTATCTGCATTCAAAAA
ATTTCAGTAAAGCAGATGTTGCACAGATGGTCAGAAAAGCACCATTTTTGCTGAACTTTTCAGTGGAAAG
ACTGGATAACAGATTGGGATTTTTTCAGAAAGAACTTGAACTTAGTGTGAAGAAGACTAGAGATCTGGTA
GTTCGTCTCCCAAGGCTGCTAACTGGAAGTCTGGAACCCGTGAAAGAAAATATGAAGGTTTATCGTCTTG
AACTTGGTTTTAAACATAACGAAATTCAACATATGATCACCAGAATCCCAAAGATGTTAACTGCAAATAA
AATGAAACTTACCGAGACGTTTGATTTTGTGCACAATGTGATGAGCATTCCCCACCACATCATTGTCAAG
TTCCCACAGGTATTTAATACAAGGCTGTTTAAGGTCAAAGAAAGACACTTGTTTCTTACCTATTTAGGAA
GAGCACAGTATGATCCAGCAAAACCTAACTACATCTCTTTGGACAAACTAGTATCTATTCCTGATGAAAT
ATTTTGTGAAGAGATTGCCAAAGCATCAGTACAGGACTTTGAAAAATTCTTAAAAACGCTTTAG
